Addgene plasmid #50508: pCDNA HA FAK Y861F
Depositing lab: Kenneth Yamada. Publication: PTEN interactions with focal adhesion kinase and suppression of the extracellular matrix-dependent phosphatidylinositol 3-kinase/Akt cell survival pathway. Tamura M, Gu J, Danen EH, Takino T, Miyamoto S, Yamada KM. J Biol Chem. 1999 Jul 16;274(29):20693-703. 10.1074/jbc.274.29.20693 PubMed 10400703.
Backbone
  Vector backbone: pCDNA HA
  Vector type: Mammalian Expression
Growth in bacteria
  Bacterial resistance: Ampicillin, 100 μg/mL
  Growth temperature: 37°C
  Growth strain: DH5alpha
  Copy number: High Copy
Gene/Insert
  Gene/Insert name: protein tyrosine kinase, mutated (alt names: FAK; PTK2)
  Species: M. musculus (mouse)
  Mutation: Y861F
  Promoter: CMV
  Tag / fusion protein: HA (N terminal on backbone)
  Cloning method: Restriction Enzyme; 5′ cloning site BamHI (not destroyed); 3′ cloning site XbaI (not destroyed)
  Sequencing primers: 5′ pCDNA FW (TTAATACGACTCACTATAGGG)
Terms and licenses: Academic/Nonprofit Terms; Industry Terms: Not Available to Industry
Depositor comments: HA tag variant: TMYDVPDYA
How to cite: pCDNA HA FAK Y861F was a gift from Kenneth Yamada (Addgene plasmid # 50508 ; http://n2t.net/addgene:50508 ; RRID:Addgene_50508)
