[The description below was written by a language model from this plasmid's Addgene catalogue record.]
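Description:
pCDNA HA FAK Y861F is a mammalian expression plasmid built on a pCDNA HA backbone, a pcDNA-type vector that supplies an N-terminal HA epitope tag upstream of the cloning site. It is maintained in E. coli as a high-copy plasmid under ampicillin selection. The record does not list the origin of replication, a polyadenylation signal or any mammalian selection marker, and no feature table is provided, so these backbone details cannot be confirmed here.

The insert is mouse focal adhesion kinase (FAK, also known as PTK2), a non-receptor protein tyrosine kinase, carrying a Y861F point mutation. Replacing tyrosine 861 with phenylalanine removes the hydroxyl group needed for phosphorylation at that position, so the protein serves as a non-phosphorylatable mutant at this site. The coding sequence was inserted by restriction cloning between BamHI and XbaI sites, both of which remain intact, placing it in frame with the backbone-encoded HA tag. Expression is driven by the CMV promoter, which gives strong constitutive transcription in many mammalian cell lines after transfection. The depositor notes that the HA tag is a variant of the standard epitope sequence, which may be relevant when choosing detection reagents.

The tag allows the exogenous FAK mutant to be distinguished from endogenous FAK by immunoblotting, immunoprecipitation or immunofluorescence. The associated publication concerns PTEN interactions with FAK and suppression of the extracellular matrix-dependent PI 3-kinase/Akt cell survival pathway, so the construct fits studies of how individual FAK tyrosine residues contribute to adhesion-dependent signalling, typically in comparison with wild-type FAK or other site mutants.
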