>Addgene plasmid #50508 | pCDNA HA FAK Y861F | addgene partial sequence | sequence record 78510 | cmv-fwd
CTCTCTGGCTAACTAGAGAACCCACTGCTTACTGGCTTATCGAAATTAATACGACTCACTATAGGGAGAC
CCAAGCTTGGTACCGAGCTCGGATCCACCATGTACGACGTTCCTGATTACGCTAGCCTCCCGAGATCCGG
TATGGCAGCTGCTTATCTTGACCCAAACTTGAATCACACACCAAGTTCGAGTACTAAGACTCACCTGGGT
ACTGGCATGGAACGGTCCCCTGGTGCAATGGAACGAGTATTAAAGGTCTTTCATCATTTTGAAAGCAGTA
GTGAGCCAACCACCTGGGCCAGTATTATCAGGCATGGAGATGCTACTGATGTCAGGGGCATCATTCAGAA
GATAGTGGACAGTCACAAAGTAAAGCACGTGGCCTGCTATGGATTTCGCCTCAGTCACCTGCGATCGGAG
GAGGTGCACTGGCTGCACGTGGACATGGGTGTCTCCAGTGTGAGGGAGAAATATGAACTCGCCCACCCAC
CAGAGGAGTGGAAATATGAGTTGAGAATTCGTTACTTGCCAAAAGGATTTCTAAACCAGTTTACTGAAGA
TAAGCCAACATTGAATTTCTTCTATCAACAGGTGAAGAGTGACTACATGCAAGAAATAGCTGATCAAGTA
GACCAAGAAATAGCTTTGAAGTTGGGTTGTTTGGAAATTAGGCGATCCTATTGGGAGATGAGGGGTAATG
CCCTAGAGAAGAAGTCCAACTATGAAGTATTAGAAAAAGATGTTGGTTTAAAGCGATTTTTTCCTAAGAG
TTTACTGGATTCTGTCAAGGCCAAAACACTAAGAAAGCTGATCC
