>Addgene plasmid #50508 | pCDNA HA FAK Y861F | addgene partial sequence | sequence record 78511 | BGH-rev 5'-TAGAAGGCACAGTCGAGG-3'
CTATAGAATAGGGCCCTCTAGATGCATGCTCGAGCGGCCGCTCTAGGATCTCCCAAAGGGCAGAAAGCCA
CGTTCAATGGCCAGGGGCTCAGTGTGGCCGTGTCTGCCCTAGCATTTTCAGTCTTGCTTGATCAATAACA
TCAAGTAGGTTCTTGGCATCCACAGCCAGGGCGTGAGCAGCTGTCAGCATCTGCTTCTTATACTCCTGCT
GCAGGCTGGTCATGACGTACTGCTGCGCCAGCTTCATCTTGCTGATGAGCTCGCCTAAGTCGGAGTTCAG
CAGCTTCTGTGCCATCTCGATCTCTCGATGAGTGCTGGCTGGAAGAGCAGGAATGGTCTCATCCACCGTG
GCTAGTAAGGTCCGCAGGGCCAGGCCAACTTCCTTCACCATAGGGACGTACTCTTCTGGAGGAGCTGGCT
GGATTTTGCTGGACATCTCGATGACAGCCTTCACTAGGCCTGTCACATTTTCATATACCTTGTCATTGGA
CCGGTCAAGGTTGGCAGTGGGAGGGGGGCTGATTTCCTGGGGCTGAAGCTTGACACCCTCATTGTAGCTG
TCTGCAGGGCTGCTGATGCTGGACAGGTTGCTTAGGTGGCCAGGTGCTCCAGGGCGAGGAGGTTTCTTTG
GTGGAGCTGCAGGATCTGGCTTCCCCACAGGCTGAAAGATGTGTTGGTTTCCAGTCGGACCCTGAAAACT
CCCGTCTTCCCTGTCGATGCTGCCTCGAGAGAGCCTCACATCAGGTTTCAGGAATCGCTCTTCCTTCTCC
AGCCAGCGCTGGTCTTCTTCCATTTCCTGCTGCTGTCGGATTAGCCGCTCTTCCATCAGGTGAGGGGGAA
GCACCTGTCCCATCCCT
